LOCUS       Exported 1977 bp ds-DNA circular SYN 13-MAY-2021
DEFINITION  MXS_chaining vector with linker.
ACCESSION   .
VERSION     .
KEYWORDS    MXS_linker
SOURCE      synthetic DNA construct
  ORGANISM  synthetic DNA construct
REFERENCE   1 (bases 1 to 1977)
  AUTHORS   Sladitschek HL, Neveu PA
  TITLE     MXS-Chaining: A Highly Efficient Cloning Platform for Imaging and
            Flow Cytometry Approaches in Mammalian Systems.
  JOURNAL   PLoS One. 2015 Apr 24;10(4):e0124958. doi:
            10.1371/journal.pone.0124958. eCollection 2015.
  PUBMED    25909630
REFERENCE   2 (bases 1 to 1977)
  AUTHORS   .
  TITLE     Direct Submission
  JOURNAL   Exported May 13, 2021 from SnapGene Server 1.1.58
            http://www.snapgene.com
FEATURES             Location/Qualifiers
     source          1..1977
                     /organism="synthetic DNA construct"
                     /mol_type="other DNA"
     promoter        85..189
                     /gene="bla"
                     /label=AmpR promoter
     CDS             190..1050
                     /codon_start=1
                     /gene="bla"
                     /product="beta-lactamase"
                     /label=AmpR
                     /note="confers resistance to ampicillin, carbenicillin, and
                     related antibiotics"
                     /translation="MSIQHFRVALIPFFAAFCLPVFAHPETLVKVKDAEDQLGARVGYI
                     ELDLNSGKILESFRPEERFPMMSTFKVLLCGAVLSRIDAGQEQLGRRIHYSQNDLVEYS
                     PVTEKHLTDGMTVRELCSAAITMSDNTAANLLLTTIGGPKELTAFLHNMGDHVTRLDRW
                     EPELNEAIPNDERDTTMPVAMATTLRKLLTGELLTLASRQQLIDWMEADKVAGPLLRSA
                     LPAGWFIADKSGAGERGSRGIIAALGPDGKPSRIVVIYTTGSQATMDERNRQIAEIGAS
                     LIKHW"
     primer_bind     complement(408..427)
                     /label=Amp-R
                     /note="Ampicillin resistance gene, reverse primer"
     rep_origin      1221..1809
                     /direction=RIGHT
                     /label=ori
                     /note="high-copy-number ColE1/pMB1/pBR322/pUC origin of
                     replication"
     primer_bind     1710..1729
                     /label=pBR322ori-F
                     /note="pBR322 origin, forward primer"
ORIGIN
        1 catgatatca aacgcgtaac tcgagggcca cggcaccggc agcaccggca gcggcagctc
       61 cgtcgaccaa ttcggggaaa tgtgcgcgga acccctattt gtttattttt ctaaatacat
      121 tcaaatatgt atccgctcat gagacaataa ccctgataaa tgcttcaata atattgaaaa
      181 aggaagagta tgagtattca acatttccgt gtcgccctta ttcccttttt tgcggcattt
      241 tgccttcctg tttttgctca cccagaaacg ctggtgaaag taaaagatgc tgaagatcag
      301 ttgggtgcac gagtgggtta catcgaactg gatctcaaca gcggtaagat ccttgagagt
      361 tttcgccccg aagaacgttt tccaatgatg agcactttta aagttctgct atgtggcgcg
      421 gtattatccc gtattgacgc cgggcaagag caactcggtc gccgcataca ctattctcag
      481 aatgacttgg ttgagtactc accagtcaca gaaaagcatc ttacggatgg catgacagta
      541 agagaattat gcagtgctgc cataaccatg agtgataaca ctgcggccaa cttacttctg
      601 acaacgatcg gaggaccgaa ggagctaacc gcttttttgc acaacatggg ggatcatgta
      661 actcgccttg atcgttggga accggagctg aatgaagcca taccaaacga cgagcgtgac
      721 accacgatgc ctgtagcaat ggcaacaacg ttgcgcaaac tattaactgg cgaactactt
      781 actctagctt cccggcaaca attaatagac tggatggagg cggataaagt tgcaggacca
      841 cttctgcgct cggcccttcc ggctggctgg tttattgctg ataaatctgg agccggtgag
      901 cgtgggtctc gcggtatcat tgcagcactg gggccagatg gtaagccctc ccgtatcgta
      961 gttatctaca cgacggggag tcaggcaact atggatgaac gaaatagaca gatcgctgag
     1021 ataggtgcct cactgattaa gcattggtaa ctgtcagacc aagtttactc atatatactt
     1081 tagattgatt taaaacttca tttttaattt aaaaggatct aggtgaagat cctttttgat
     1141 aatctcatga ccaaaatccc ttaacgtgag ttttcgttcc actgagcgtc agaccccgta
     1201 gaaaagatca aaggatcttc ttgagatcct ttttttctgc gcgtaatctg ctgcttgcaa
     1261 acaaaaaaac caccgctacc agcggtggtt tgtttgccgg atcaagagct accaactctt
     1321 tttccgaagg taactggctt cagcagagcg cagataccaa atactgttct tctagtgtag
     1381 ccgtagttag gccaccactt caagaactct gtagcaccgc ctacatacct cgctctgcta
     1441 atcctgttac cagtggctgc tgccagtggc gataagtcgt gtcttaccgg gttggactca
     1501 agacgatagt taccggataa ggcgcagcgg tcgggctgaa cggggggttc gtgcacacag
     1561 cccagcttgg agcgaacgac ctacaccgaa ctgagatacc tacagcgtga gctatgagaa
     1621 agcgccacgc ttcccgaagg gagaaaggcg gacaggtatc cggtaagcgg cagggtcgga
     1681 acaggagagc gcacgaggga gcttccaggg ggaaacgcct ggtatcttta tagtcctgtc
     1741 gggtttcgcc acctctgact tgagcgtcga tttttgtgat gctcgtcagg ggggcggagc
     1801 ctatggaaaa acgccagcaa cgcggccttt ttacggttcc tggccttttg ctggcctttt
     1861 gctcacatgt tctttcctgc gttatcccct gattctgtgg ataaccgtat taccgccttt
     1921 gagtgagctg ataccgctcg ccgcagccga acgaccgagc gcagcgagtc agtgagc
//
