[The description below was written by a language model from this plasmid's Addgene catalogue record and the feature table of its GenBank file.]
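Description:
MXS_linker is a small synthetic-biology building-block plasmid from the MXS-chaining cloning platform, a system developed for assembling multi-part constructs for imaging and flow cytometry work in mammalian cells. It consists of the minimal MXS_chaining vector backbone (about 1.9 kb) carrying a single short module, and the sequence record gives a total size of 1977 bp. The plasmid is maintained in E. coli only. It replicates from a high-copy ColE1/pUC-type origin and is selected with ampicillin through a beta-lactamase gene driven by its native AmpR promoter. These are the only elements annotated in the feature table. No mammalian promoter, polyadenylation signal, reporter or eukaryotic selection marker is recorded, so the plasmid is a part donor rather than an expression vector in its own right.

The payload is a 54 bp synthetic insert encoding a 12-amino-acid glycine- and serine-rich linker, placed between MluI and SalI sites that are both retained after cloning. The linker itself is not annotated in the feature table, so its exact position is not shown, but it presumably lies in the unannotated region outside the resistance cassette and origin. Gly/Ser-rich peptides of this kind serve as flexible, unstructured spacers between protein domains, letting fused partners fold and function independently. In the chaining scheme, the retained flanking restriction sites allow the module to be excised and joined in series with other MXS parts. The linker can thus be inserted between coding sequences, for example a protein of interest and a fluorescent protein, when building fusion constructs.
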