Addgene plasmid #62431: MXS_linker
Purpose: MXS_chaining vector with linker
Depositing lab: Pierre Neveu. Depositing organization: European Molecular Biology Laboratory (EMBL), Heidelberg. Publication: MXS-Chaining: A Highly Efficient Cloning Platform for Imaging and Flow Cytometry Approaches in Mammalian Systems. Sladitschek HL, Neveu PA. PLoS One. 2015 Apr 24;10(4):e0124958. doi: 10.1371/journal.pone.0124958. eCollection 2015. PONE-D-15-01385 PubMed 25909630.
Backbone
  Vector backbone: MXS_chaining vector
  Backbone manufacturer: Neveu lab, Addgene plasmid #62394
  Backbone size w/o insert (bp): 1945
  Vector type: Synthetic Biology
Growth in bacteria
  Bacterial resistance: Ampicillin, 100 μg/mL
  Growth temperature: 37°C
  Growth strain: Mach1
  Copy number: High Copy
Gene/Insert
  Gene/Insert name: Linker 12AA Gly-/Ser-rich
  Species: Synthetic
  Insert size (bp): 54
  Cloning method: Restriction Enzyme; 5′ cloning site MluI (not destroyed); 3′ cloning site SalI (not destroyed)
  Sequencing primers: 5′ TTACCGCCTTTGAGTGAG; 3′ TTGTCTCATGAGCGGATAC
Terms and licenses: Academic/Nonprofit Terms; Industry Terms: Not Available to Industry
How to cite: MXS_linker was a gift from Pierre Neveu (Addgene plasmid # 62431 ; http://n2t.net/addgene:62431 ; RRID:Addgene_62431)
