>Addgene plasmid #62431 | MXS_linker | addgene partial sequence | sequence record 104733 | pBR322ori-F 5'-GGGAAACGCCTGGTATCTTT-3'
GTGATGCTCGTCAGGGGGGCGGAGCCTATGGAAAAACGCCAGCAACGCGGCCTTTTTACGGTTCCTGGCC
TTTTGCTGGCCTTTTGCTCACATGTTCTTTCCTGCGTTATCCCCTGATTCTGTGGATAACCGTATTACCG
CCTTTGAGTGAGCTGATACCGCTCGCCGCAGCCGAACGACCGAGCGCAGCGAGTCAGTGAGCCATGATAT
CAAACGCGTAACTCGAGGGCCACGGCACCGGCAGCACCGGCAGCGGCAGCTCCGTCGACCAATTCGGGGA
AATGTGCGCGGAACCCCTATTTGTTTATTTTTCTAAATACATTCAAATATGTATCCGCTCATGAGACAAT
AACCCTGATAAATGCTTCAATAATATTGAAAAAGGAAGAGTATGAGTATTCAACATTTCCGTGTCGCCCT
TATTCCCTTTTTTGCGGCATTTTGCCTTCCTGTTTTTGCTCACCCAGAAACGCTGGTGAAAGTAAAAGAT
GCTGAAGATCAGTTGGGTGCACGAGTGGGTTACATCGAACTGGATCTCAACAGCGGTAAGATCCTTGAGA
GTTTTCGCCCCGAAGAACGTTTTCCAATGATGAGCACTTTTAAAGTTCTGCTATGTGGCGCGGTATTATC
CCGTATTGACGCCGGGCAAGAGCAACTCGGTCGCCGCATACACTATTCTCAGAATGACTTGGTTGAGTAC
TCACCAGTCACAG
