>Addgene plasmid #62431 | MXS_linker | addgene partial sequence | sequence record 104734 | AmpSeq-F 5'-ctcatgagcggatacatatttgaa-3'
GAATTGGTCGACGGAGCTGCCGCTGCCGGTGCTGCCGGTGCCGTGGCCCTCGAGTTACGCGTTTGATATC
ATGGCTCACTGACTCGCTGCGCTCGGTCGTTCGGCTGCGGCGAGCGGTATCAGCTCACTCAAAGGCGGTA
ATACGGTTATCCACAGAATCAGGGGATAACGCAGGAAAGAACATGTGAGCAAAAGGCCAGCAAAAGGCCA
GGAACCGTAAAAAGGCCGCGTTGCTGGCGTTTTTCCATAGGCTCCGCCCCCCTGACGAGCATCACAAAAA
TCGACGCTCAAGTCAGAGGTGGCGAAACCCGACAGGACTATAAAGATACCAGGCGTTTCCCCCTGGAAGC
TCCCTCGTGCGCTCTCCTGTTCCGACCCTGCCGCTTACCGGATACCTGTCCGCCTTTCTCCCTTCGGGAA
GCGTGGCGCTTTCTCATAGCTCACGCTGTAGGTATCTCAGTTCGGTGTAGGTCGTTCGCTCCAAGCTGGG
CTGTGTGCACGAACCCCCCGTTCAGCCCGACCGCTGCGCCTTATCCGGTAACTATCGTCTTGAGTCCAAC
CCGGTAAGACACGACTTATCGCCACTGGCAGCAGCCACTGGTAACAGGATTAGCAGAGCGAGGTATGTAG
GCGGTGCTACAGAGTTCTTGAAGTGGTGGCCTAACTACGGCTACACTAGAAGAACAGTATTTGGTATCTG
CGCTCTGCTGAAGCCAGTTACCTTC
